>Addgene plasmid #39323 | human EB1 fused to monomeric RFP | addgene full sequence | sequence record 246984 | Addgene NGS Result
TAGTTATTAATAGTAATCAATTACGGGGTCATTAGTTCATAGCCCATATATGGAGTTCCGCGTTACATAA
CTTACGGTAAATGGCCCGCCTGGCTGACCGCCCAACGACCCCCGCCCATTGACGTCAATAATGACGTATG
TTCCCATAGTAACGCCAATAGGGACTTTCCATTGACGTCAATGGGTGGAGTATTTACGGTAAACTGCCCA
CTTGGCAGTACATCAAGTGTATCATATGCCAAGTACGCCCCCTATTGACGTCAATGACGGTAAATGGCCC
GCCTGGCATTATGCCCAGTACATGACCTTATGGGACTTTCCTACTTGGCAGTACATCTACGTATTAGTCA
TCGCTATTACCATGGTGATGCGGTTTTGGCAGTACATCAATGGGCGTGGATAGCGGTTTGACTCACGGGG
ATTTCCAAGTCTCCACCCCATTGACGTCAATGGGAGTTTGTTTTGGCACCAAAATCAACGGGACTTTCCA
AAATGTCGTAACAACTCCGCCCCATTGACGCAAATGGGCGGTAGGCGTGTACGGTGGGAGGTCTATATAA
GCAGAGCTGGTTTAGTGAACCGTCAGATCCGCTAGCGCTACCGGACTCAGATCTCGAG
[390 nt withheld, positions 619-1008]
CAAGGTCAAGAAACTGCAGTGGCTCCTTCCCTTGTTGCTCCAGCTCTGAATAAACCGAAGAAACCTCTCA
CTTCTAGCAGTGCAGCTCCCCAGAGGCCCATCTCAACACAGAGAACCGCTGCGGCTCCTAAGGCTGGCCC
TGGTGTGGTGCGAAAGAACCCTGGTGTGGGCAACGGAGACGACGAGGCAGCTGAGTTGATGCAGCAGGTC
AACGTATTGAAACTTACTGTTGAAGACTTGGAGAAAGAGAGGGATTTCTACTTCGGAAAGCTACGGAACA
TTGAATTGATTTGCCAGGAGAACGAGGGGGAAAACGACCCTGTATTGCAGAGGATTGTAGACATTCTGTA
TGCCACAGATGAAGGCTTTGTGATACCTGATGAAGGGGGCCCACAGGAGGAGCAAGAAGAGTATCGGGAT
CCGATGGCCTCCTCCGAGGACGTCATCAAGGAGTTCATGCGCTTCAAGGTGCGCATGGAGGGCTCCGTGA
ACGGCCACGAGTTCGAGATCGAGGGCGAGGGCGAGGGCCGCCCCTACGAGGGCACCCAGACCGCCAAGCT
GAAGGTGACCAAGGGCGGCCCCCTGCCCTTCGCCTGGGACATCCTGTCCCCTCAGTTCCAGTACGGCTCC
AAGGCCTACGTGAAGCACCCCGCCGACATCCCCGACTACTTGAAGCTGTCCTTCCCCGAGGGCTTCAAGT
GGGAGCGCGTGATGAACTTCGAGGACGGCGGCGTGGTGACCGTGACCCAGGACTCCTCCCTGCAGGACGG
CGAGTTCATCTACAAGGTGAAGCTGCGCGGCACCAACTTCCCCTCCGACGGCCCCGTAATGCAGAAGAAG
ACCATGGGCTGGGAGGCCTCCACCGAGCGGATGTACCCCGAGGACGGCGCCCTGAAGGGCGAGATCAAGA
TGAGGCTGAAGCTGAAGGACGGCGGCCACTACGACGCCGAGGTCAAGACCACCTACATGGCCAAGAAGCC
CGTGCAGCTGCCCGGCGCCTACAAGACCGACATCAAGCTGGACATCACCTCCCACAACGAGGACTACACC
ATCGTGGAACAGTACGAGCGCGCCGAGGGCCGCCACTCCACCGGCGCCTAAGCGGCCGCGACTCTAGATC
ATAATCAGCCATACCACATTTGTAGAGGTTTTACTTGCTTTAAAAAACCTCCCACACCTCCCCCTGAACC
TGAAACATAAAATGAATGCAATTGTTGTTGTTAACTTGTTTATTGCAGCTTATAATGGTTACAAATAAAG
CAATAGCATCACAAATTTCACAAATAAAGCATTTTTTTCACTGCATTCTAGTTGTGGTTTGTCCAAACTC
ATCAATGTATCTTAAGGCGTAAATTGTAAGCGTTAATATTTTGTTAAAATTCGCGTTAAATTTTTGTTAA
ATCAGCTCATTTTTTAACCAATAGGCCGAAATCGGCAAAATCCCTTATAAATCAAAAGAATAGACCGAGA
TAGGGT
[37 nt withheld, positions 2485-2521]
AAAGAACGTGGACTCCAACGTCAAAGG
[49 nt withheld, positions 2549-2597]
T
[91 nt withheld, positions 2599-2689]
G
[124 nt withheld, positions 2691-2814]
CAGGTGGCACTTTTCGGGGAAATGTGCGCGGAACCCCTATTTGTTTATTTTTCTAAATACATTCAAATAT
GTATCCGCTCATGAGACAATAACCCTGATAAATGCTTCAATAATATTGAAAAAGGAAGAGTCCTGAGGCG
GAAAGAACCAGCTGTGGAATGTGTGTCAGTTAGGGTGTGGAAAGTCCCCAGGCTCCCCAGCAGGCAGAAG
TATGCAAAGCATGCATCTCAATTAGTCAGCAACCAGGTGTGGAAAGTCCCCAGGCTCCCCAGCAGGCAGA
AGTATGCAAAGCATGCATCTCAATTAGTCAGCAACCATAGTCCCGCCCCTAACTCCGCCCATCCCGCCCC
TAACTCCGCCCAGTTCCGCCCATTCTCCGCCCCATGGCTGACTAATTTTTTTTATTTATGCAGAGGCCGA
GGCCGCCTCGGCCTCTGAGCTATTCCAGAAGTAGTGAGGAGGCTTTTTTGGAGGCCTAGGCTTTTGCAAA
GATCGATCAAGAGACAGGATGAGGATCGTTTCGCATGATTGAACAAGATGGATTGCACGCAGGTTCTCCG
GCCGCTTGGGTGGAGAGGCTATTCGGCTATGACTGGGCACAACAGACAATCGGCTGCTCTGATGCCGCCG
TGTTCCGGCTGTCAGCGCAGGGGCGCCCGGTTCTTTTTGTCAAGACCGACCTGTCCGGTGCCCTGAATGA
ACTGCAAGACGAGGCAGCGCGGCTATCGTGGCTGGCCACGACGGGCGTTCCTTGCGCAGCTGTGCTCGAC
GTTGTCACTGAAGCGGGAAGGGACTGGCTGCTATTGGGCGAAGTGCCGGGGCAGGATCTCCTGTCATCTC
ACCTTGCTCCTGCCGAGAAAGTATCCATCATGGCTGATGCAATGCGGCGGCTGCATACGCTTGATCCGGC
TACCTGCCCATTCGACCACCAAGCGAAACATCGCATCGAGCGAGCACGTACTCGGATGGAAGCCGGTCTT
GTCGATCAGGATGATCTGGACGAAGAGCATCAGGGGCTCGCGCCAGCCGAACTGTTCGCCAGGCTCAAGG
CGAGCATGCCCGACGGCGAGGATCTCGTCGTGACCCATGGCGATGCCTGCTTGCCGAATATCATGGTGGA
AAATGGCCGCTTTTCTGGATTCATCGACTGTGGCCGGCTGGGTGTGGCGGACCGCTATCAGGACATAGCG
TTGGCTACCCGTGATATTGCTGAAGAGCTTGGCGGCGAATGGGCTGACCGCTTCCTCGTGCTTTACGGTA
TCGCCGCTCCCGATTCGCAGCGCATCGCCTTCTATCGCCTTCTTGACGAGTTCTTCTGAGCGGGACTCTG
GGGTTCGAAATGACCGACCAAGCGACGCCCAACCTGCCATCACGAGATTTCGATTCCACCGCCGCCTTCT
ATGAAAGGTTGGGCTTCGGAATCGTTTTCCGGGACGCCGGCTGGATGATCCTCCAGCGCGGGGATCTCAT
GCTGGAGTTCTTCGCCCACCCTAGGGGGAGGCTAACTGAAACACGGAAGGAGACAATACCGGAAGGAACC
CGCGCTATGACGGCAATAAAAAGACAGAATAAAACGCACGGTGTTGGGTCGTTTGTTCATAAACGCGGGG
TTCGGTCCCAGGGCTGGCACTCTGTCGATACCCCACCGAGACCCCATTGGGGCCAATACGCCCGCGTTTC
TTCCTTTTCCCCACCCCACCCCCCAAGTTCGGGTGAAGGCCCAGGGCTCGCAGCCAACGTCGGGGCGGCA
GGCCCTGCCATAGCCTCAGGTTACTCATATATACTTTAGATTGATTTAAAACTTCATTTTTAATTTAAAA
GGATCTAGGTGAAGATCCTTTTTGATAATCTCATGACCAAAATCCCTTAACGTGAGTTTTCGTTCCACTG
AGCGTCAGACCCCGTAGAAAAGATCAAAGGATCTTCTTGAGATCCTTTTTTTCTGCGCGTAATCTGCTGC
TTGCAAACAAAAAAACCACCGCTACCAGCGGTGGTTTGTTTGCCGGATCAAGAGCTACCAACTCTTTTTC
CGAAGGTAACTGGCTTCAGCAGAGCGCAGATACCAAATACTGTTCTTCTAGTGTAGCCGTAGTTAGGCCA
CCACTTCAAGAACTCTGTAGCACCGCCTACATACCTCGCTCTGCTAATCCTGTTACCAGTGGCTGCTGCC
AGTGGCGATAAGTCGTGTCTTACCGGGTTGGACTCAAGACGATAGTTACCGGATAAGGCGCAGCGGTCGG
GCTGAACGGGGGGTTCGTGCACACAGCCCAGCTTGGAGCGAACGACCTACACCGAACTGAGATACCTACA
GCGTGAGCTATGAGAAAGCGCCACGCTTCCCGAAGGGAGAAAGGCGGACAGGTATCCGGTAAGCGGCAGG
GTCGGAACAGGAGAGCGCACGAGGGAGCTTCCAGGGGGAAACGCCTGGTATCTTTATAGTCCTGTCGGGT
TTCGCCACCTCTGACTTGAGCGTCGATTTTTGTGATGCTCGTCAGGGGGGCGGAGCCTATGGAAAAACGC
CAGCAACGCGGCCTTTTTACGGTTCCTGGCCTTTTGCTGGCCTTTTGCTCACATGTTCTTTCCTGCGTTA
TCCCCTGATTCTGTGGATAACCGTATTACCGCCATGCAT
Features (pLannotate 1.2.2; 15 found; start..end, strand, type, name):
     61..364     +  enhancer       CMV enhancer: human cytomegalovirus immediate early enhancer
    365..568     +  promoter       CMV promoter: human cytomegalovirus (CMV) immediate early promoter
    591..618     +  misc_feature   MCS (fragment): multiple cloning site
    619..1422    +  CDS            MAPRE1 (sequence partly withheld): MARE1_HUMAN - Experimental evidence at protein level: Swiss-Prot protein existence level 1. Plus-end tracking protein (+TIP) that binds to the plus-end of microtubules and regulates the dynamics of the microtubule cytoskeleton (PubMed:12388762, PubMed:16109370, PubMed:19632184, PubMed:21646404, PubMed:28726242, PubMed:28814570). Promotes cytoplasmic microtubule nucleation and elongation (PubMed:12388762, PubMed:16109370, PubMed:19632184, PubMed:21646404, PubMed:28726242, PubMed:28814570). May be involved in spindle function by stabilizing microtubules and anchoring them at centrosomes (PubMed:
   1432..2109    +  CDS            mRFP1: monomeric derivative of DsRed (Campbell et al., 2002) mammalian codon-optimized
   2125..2208    +  CDS            large T antigen (fragment): large T antigen from SV40 (simian virus 40)
   2231..2352    +  polyA_signal   SV40 poly(A) signal: SV40 polyadenylation signal
   2386..2814    -  rep_origin     f1 ori (sequence partly withheld): f1 bacteriophage origin of replication; arrow indicates direction of (+) strand synthesis
   2841..2945    +  promoter       AmpR promoter: bla
   2947..3304    +  promoter       SV40 promoter: SV40 enhancer and early promoter
   3339..4133    +  CDS            NeoR/KanR: aminoglycoside phosphotransferase from Tn5; aph(3')-II (or nptII); confers resistance to neomycin, kanamycin, and G418 (Geneticin®)
   4154..4306    +  CDS            ble (fragment): BLE_KLEPN - Experimental evidence at protein level: Swiss-Prot protein existence level 1. Binding protein with a strong affinity to the bleomycin family of antibiotics. Binds to CL990; an antimitotic-antibiotic compound. From Klebsiella pneumoniae.
   4365..4412    +  polyA_signal   HSV TK poly(A) signal: herpes simplex virus thymidine kinase polyadenylation signal (Cole and Stacy, 1985)
   4503..4519    -  polyA_signal   bGH poly(A) signal (fragment): bovine growth hormone polyadenylation signal
   4741..5329    +  rep_origin     ori: high-copy-number ColE1/pMB1/pBR322/pUC origin of replication
