[The description below was written by a language model from this plasmid's Addgene catalogue record and pLannotate feature annotations shown in this document.]
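Description:
Human EB1 fused to monomeric RFP is a mammalian expression plasmid built on the Clontech pEGFP-N1 backbone, in which the original GFP coding sequence was excised and replaced with mRFP as a BamHI–NotI fragment. The human EB1 open reading frame (MAPRE1, about 800 bp) was inserted between XhoI and BamHI in the multiple cloning site. It lies directly upstream of mRFP1, and the two coding sequences are separated by only a short linker, so the product is EB1 carrying a C-terminal red fluorescent tag. Transcription is driven by the human cytomegalovirus immediate early enhancer and promoter and terminated by the SV40 polyadenylation signal.

The plasmid replicates in E. coli from a high-copy ColE1/pUC-type origin and also carries an f1 origin for single-stranded DNA production. A single Tn5 aminoglycoside phosphotransferase gene (NeoR/KanR) serves both hosts. A bacterial bla-type promoter drives it for kanamycin selection in bacteria, and the SV40 early promoter, paired with the HSV TK polyadenylation signal, drives it for G418 selection of stable mammalian transfectants. The short large T antigen, ble and bGH poly(A) fragments in the feature table are partial matches within backbone sequence rather than functional elements. The sequenced record is slightly shorter than the catalogued total size (5,443 versus 5,461 bp).

EB1 is a plus-end tracking protein that binds growing microtubule ends, and the depositors note that this fusion produces clear comets at growing microtubule tips, which makes it suited to live-cell imaging of microtubule dynamics. The mRFP is an early-generation monomeric DsRed derivative from around 2002, with excitation and emission maxima of 584 and 607 nm.
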