Addgene plasmid #39323: human EB1 fused to monomeric RFP
Depositing lab: Tim Mitchison & Jennifer Tirnauer. Depositing organization: Harvard Medical School.
Backbone
  Vector backbone: pEGFP-N1
  Backbone manufacturer: clontech
  Backbone size w/o insert (bp): 3982
  Total vector size (bp): 5461
  Modifications to backbone: GFP cut out to swap in mRFP as a BamH1 - Not1 fragment. The mRFP is a PCR product from R Tsien's mRFP plasmid.
  Vector type: Mammalian Expression
  Selectable markers: Neomycin (select with G418)
Growth in bacteria
  Bacterial resistance: Kanamycin, 50 μg/mL
  Growth temperature: 37°C
  Growth strain: DH5alpha
  Copy number: Unknown
Gene/Insert 1
  Gene/Insert name: EB1 (alt name: MAPRE1)
  Species: H. sapiens (human)
  Insert size (bp): 804
  Entrez Gene: MAPRE1 (a.k.a. EB1)
  Promoter: CMV
  Cloning method: Restriction Enzyme; 5′ cloning site Xho1 (not destroyed); 3′ cloning site BamH1 (not destroyed)
  Sequencing primers: 5′ CMV-F; 3′ mCherry-R
Gene/Insert 2
  Gene/Insert name: mRFP (alt name: monomeric RFP)
  Species: Synthetic
  Insert size (bp): 675
  Cloning method: Restriction Enzyme; 5′ cloning site BamH1 (not destroyed); 3′ cloning site Not1 (not destroyed)
  Sequencing primers: 5′ n/a; 3′ SV40pA-R
Resource information
  A portion of this plasmid was derived from a plasmid made by: mRFP from Roger Tsien
Terms and licenses: Academic/Nonprofit Terms; Industry Terms: Not Available to Industry
Depositor comments: This construct makes very nice comets on growing microtubule tips; mRFP is early generation from ~2002, excitation max 584 nm and emission max 607 nm.
How to cite: human EB1 fused to monomeric RFP was a gift from Tim Mitchison & Jennifer Tirnauer (Addgene plasmid # 39323 ; http://n2t.net/addgene:39323 ; RRID:Addgene_39323)
