>Addgene plasmid #39323 | human EB1 fused to monomeric RFP | addgene partial sequence | sequence record 51270 | mCherry-R 5'-TTGGTCACCTTCAGCTTGG-3'
CTCGCCCTCGCCCTCGATCTCGAACTCGTGGCCGTTCACGGAGCCCTCCATGCGCACCTTGAAGCGCATG
AACTCCTTGATGACGTCCTCGGAGGAGGCCATCGGATCCCGATACTCTTCTTGCTCCTCCTGTGGGCCCC
CTTCATCAGGTATCACAAAGCCTTCATCTGTGGCATACAGAATGTCTACAATCCTCTGCAATACAGGGTC
GTTTTCCCCCTCGTTCTCCTGGCAAATCAATTCAATGTTCCGTAGCTTTCCGAAGTAGAAATCCCTCTCT
TTCTCCAAGTCTTCAACAGTAAGTTTCAATACGTTGACCTGCTGCATCAACTCAGCTGCCTCGTCGTCTC
CGTTGCCCACACCAGGGTTCTTTCGCACCACACCAGGGCCAGCCTTAGGAGCCGCAGCGGTTCTCTGTGT
TGAGATGGGCCTCTGGGGAGCTGCACTGCTAGAAGTGAGAGGTTTCTTCGGTTTATTCAGAGCTGGAGCA
ACAAGGGAAGGAGCCACTGCAGTTTCTTGACCTTG
[324 nt withheld, positions 526-849]
